>Addgene plasmid #215054 | EGFP-Cyclin F | addgene full sequence | sequence record 428680 | Addgene NGS Result
CTGCAGCCTGAATATGGGCCAAACAGGATATCTGTGGTAAGCAGTTCCTGCCCCGGCTCAGGGCCAAGAA
CAGATGGAACAGCTGAATATGGGCCAAACAGGATATCTGTGGTAAGCAGTTCCTGCCCCGGCTCAGGGCC
AAGAACAGATGGTCCCCAGATGCGGTCCAGCCCTCAGCAGTTTCTAGAGAACCATCAGATGTTTCCAGGG
TGCCCCAAGGACCTGAAATGACCCTGTGCCTTATTTGAACTAACCAATCAGTTCGCTTCTCGCTTCTGTT
CGCGCGCTTCTGCTCCCCGAGCTCAATAAAAGAGCCCACAACCCCTCACTCGGGGCGCCAGTCCTCCGAT
TGACTGAGTCGCCCGGGTACCCGTGTATCCAATAAACCCTCTTGCAGTTGCATCCGACTTGTGGTCTCGC
TGTTCCTTGGGAGGGTCTCCTCTGAGTGATTGACTACCCGTCAGCGGGGGTCTTTCATTTGGGGGCTCGT
CCGGGATCGGGAGACCCCTGCCCAGGGACCACCGACCCACCACCGGGAGGCAAGCTGGCCAGCAACTTAT
CTGTGTCTGTCCGATTGTCTAGTGTCTATGACTGATTTTATGCGCCTGCGTCGGTACTAGTTAGCTAACT
AGCTCTGTATCTGGCGGACCCGTGGTGGAACTGACGAGTTCTGAACACCCGGCCGCAACCCTGGGAGACG
TCCCAGGGACTTTGGGGGCCGTTTTTGTGGCCCGACCTGAGGAAGGGAGTCGATGTGGAATCCGACCCCG
TCAGGATATGTGGTTCTGGTAGGAGACGAGAACCTAAAACAGTTCCCGCCTCCGTCTGAATTTTTGCTTT
CGGTTTGGAACCGAAGCCGCGCGTCTTGTCTGCTGCAGCGCTGCAGCATCGTTCTGTGTTGTCTCTGTCT
GACTGTGTTTCTGTATTTGTCTGAAAATTAGGGCCAGACTGTTACCACTCCCTTAAGTTTGACCTTAGGT
CACTGGAAAGATGTCGAGCGGATCGCTCACAACCAGTCGGTAGATGTCAAGAAGAGACGTTGGGTTACCT
TCTGCTCTGCAGAATGGCCAACCTTTAACGTCGGATGGCCGCGAGACGGCACCTTTAACCGAGACCTCAT
CACCCAGGTTAAGATCAAGGTCTTTTCACCTGGCCCGCATGGACACCCAGACCAGGTCCCCTACATCGTG
ACCTGGGAAGCCTTGGCTTTTGACCCCCCTCCCTGGGTCAAGCCCTTTGTACACCCTAAGCCTCCGCCTC
CTCTTCCTCCATCCGCCCCGTCTCTCCCCCTTGAACCTCCTCGTTCGACCCCGCCTCGATCCTCCCTTTA
TCCAGCCCTCACTCCTTCTCTAGGCGCCGGCCGGATCCCAGTGTGGTGGTACGCTACCGGTCGCCACCAT
GGTGAGCAAGGGCGAGGAGCTGTTCACCGGGGTGGTGCCCATCCTGGTCGAGCTGGACGGCGACGTAAAC
GGCCACAAGTTCAGCGTGTCCGGCGAGGGCGAGGGCGATGCCACCTACGGCAAGCTGACCCTGAAGTTCA
TCTGCACCACCGGCAAGCTGCCCGTGCCCTGGCCCACCCTCGTGACCACCCTGACCTACGGCGTGCAGTG
CTTCAGCCGCTACCCCGACCACATGAAGCAGCACGACTTCTTCAAGTCCGCCATGCCCGAAGGCTACGTC
CAGGAGCGCACCATCTTCTTCAAGGACGACGGCAACTACAAGACCCGCGCCGAGGTGAAGTTCGAGGGCG
ACACCCTGGTGAACCGCATCGAGCTGAAGGGCATCGACTTCAAGGAGGACGGCAACATCCTGGGGCACAA
GCTGGAGTACAACTACAACAGCCACAACGTCTATATCATGGCCGACAAGCAGAAGAACGGCATCAAGGTG
AACTTCAAGATCCGCCACAACATCGAGGACGGCAGCGTGCAGCTCGCCGACCACTACCAGCAGAACACCC
CCATCGGCGACGGCCCCGTGCTGCTGCCCGACAACCACTACCTGAGCACCCAGTCCGCCCTGAGCAAAGA
CCCCAACGAGAAGCGCGATCACATGGTCCTGCTGGAGTTCGTGACCGCCGCCGGGATCACTCTCGGCATG
GACGAGCTGTACAAGTCCGGACTCAGATCTATGGGGAGCGGCGGCGTGGTCCACTGTAGGTGTGCCAAGT
GTTTCTGTTATCCTACAAAGCGAAGAATAAGGAGGAGGCCCCGAAACCTGACCATCTTGAGTCTCCCCGA
AGATGTGCTCTTTCACATCCTGAAATGGCTTTCTGTAGAGGACATCCTGGCCGTCCGAGCTGTACACTCC
CAGCTGAAGGACCTGGTGGACAACCACGCCAGTGTGTGGGCATGTGCCAGCTTCCAGGAGCTGTGGCCGT
CTCCAGGGAACCTGAAGCTCTTTGAAAGGGCTGCTGAAAAGGGGAATTTCGAAGCTGCTGTGAAGCTGGG
CATAGCCTACCTCTACAATGAAGGCCTGTCTGTGTCTGATGAGGCCCGCGCAGAAGTGAATGGCCTGAAG
GCCTCTCGCTTCTTCAGTCTCGCTGAGCGGCTGAATGTGGGTGCCGCACCTTTCATCTGGCTCTTCATCC
GCCCTCCGTGGTCGGTGAGCGGAAGCTGCTGCAAGGCCGTGGTTCACGAGAGCCTCAGGGCAGAGTGCCA
GCTGCAGAGGACTCACAAAGCATCCATATTGCACTGCTTGGGCAGAGTGCTGAGTCTGTTCGAGGATGAG
GAGAAGCAGCAGCAGGCCCATGACCTGTTTGAGGAGGCTGCTCATCAGGGATGTCTGACCAGCTCCTACC
TCCTCTGGGAAAGCGACAGGAGGACAGATGTGTCAGATCCTGGGCGATGCCTCCACAGCTTCCGAAAACT
CAGGGACTACGCTGCCAAAGGCTGCTGGGAAGCGCAGCTGTCTTTAGCCAAAGCCTGTGCAAATGCAAAC
CAGCTTGGACTGGAGGTGAGAGCTTCCAGTGAGATCGTCTGCCAGCTATTTCAGGCTTCCCAGGCTGTCA
GTAAACAACAAGTCTTCTCCGTGCAGAAGGGACTCAATGACACAATGAGGTACATTCTGATCGACTGGCT
GGTGGAAGTTGCCACCATGAAGGACTTCACAAGCCTGTGCCTGCACCTGACCGTGGAGTGTGTGGACCGG
TACCTGCGGAGGAGGCTGGTGCCGCGGTACAGGCTCCAGCTGCTGGGCATCGCCTGCATGGTCATCTGCA
CCCGGTTTATCAGTAAAGAGATCCTGACCATCCGGGAGGCCGTATGGCTCACGGACAACACTTACAAGTA
CGAGGACCTGGTGAGAATGATGGGCGAGATCGTCTCCGCCTTGGAAGGGAAGATTCGAGTCCCCACTGTG
GTGGATTACAAGGAGGTCCTGCTGACGCTAGTCCCTGTGGAGCTGAGAACCCAGCACCTGTGCAGCTTCC
TCTGCGAGCTCTCCCTGCTGCACACCAGCCTGTCCGCCTACGCCCCAGCCCGCCTGGCTGCCGCAGCCCT
GCTCCTGGCCAGACTGACGCACGGGCAGACACAGCCCTGGACCACTCAGCTGTGGGACCTCACCGGATTC
TCCTATGAAGACCTCATTCCCTGCGTCTTGAGCCTCCATAAGAAGTGCTTCCATGATGACGCCCCCAAGG
ACTACAGGCAAGTCTCTCTGACCGCCGTGAAGCAGCGGTTTGAGGACAAGCGCTATGGAGAAATCAGCCA
GGAAGAGGTGCTGAGCTACAGCCAGTTGTGTGCTGCATTAGGAGTGACACAAGACAGCCCCGACCCCCCG
ACTTTCCTCAGCACAGGGGAGATCCACGCCTTCCTCAGCTCTCCCTCGGGGCGGAGAACCAAACGGAAGC
GGGAGAACAGCCTCCAGGAAGACAGAGGCAGCTTCGTTACCACCCCCACTGCGGAGCTGTCCAGCCAGGA
GGAGACGCTGCTGGGCAGCTTCCTCGACTGGAGCCTGGACTGCTGCTCTGGCTATGAAGGCGACCAGGAG
AGTGAGGGCGAGAAGGAGGGCGACGTGACAGCTCCCAGCGGCATCCTCGATGTCACCGTGGTCTACCTGA
ACCCAGAACAGCATTGCTGCCAGGAATCCAGTGATGAGGAGGCTTGTCCAGAGGACAAGGGACCCCAGGA
CCCACAGGCACTGGCGCTGGACACCCAGATCCCTGCAACCCCTGGACCCAAACCCCTGGTCCGCACCAGC
CGGGAGCCAGGGAAGGACGTCACGACCTCAGGGTACTCCTCCGTCAGCACCGCAAGTCCCACAAGCTCCG
TGGACGGTGGCTTGGGGGCCCTGCCCCAACCTACCTCAGTGCTGTCCCTGGACAGTGACTCGCACACACA
GCCCTGCCACCATCAGGCCAGGAAGTCATGTTTACAGTGTCGTCCCCCAAGTCCCCCGGAGAGCAGTGTT
CCCCAGCAACAGGTGAAGCGGATAAACCTATGCATACACAGTGAGGAGGAGGACATGAACCTGGGCCTTG
TGAGGCTGTAAGTCGACCCTGTGGAATGTGTGTCAGTTAGGGTGTGGAAAGTCCCCAGGCTCCCCAGCAG
GCAGAAGTATGCAAAGCATGCATCTCAATTAGTCAGCAACCAGGTGTGGAAAGTCCCCAGGCTCCCCAGC
AGGCAGAAGTATGCAAAGCATGCATCTCAATTAGTCAGCAACCATAGTCCCGCCCCTAACTCCGCCCATC
CCGCCCCTAACTCCGCCCAGTTCCGCCCATTCTCCGCCCCATGGCTGACTAATTTTTTTTATTTATGCAG
AGGCCGAGGCCGCCTCGGCCTCTGAGCTATTCCAGAAGTAGTGAGGAGGCTTTTTTGGAGGCCTAGGCTT
TTGCAAAAAGCTTACCATGACCGAGTACAAGCCCACGGTGCGCCTCGCCACCCGCGACGACGTCCCCAGG
GCCGTACGCACCCTCGCCGCCGCGTTCGCCGACTACCCCGCCACGCGCCACACCGTCGATCCGGACCGCC
ACATCGAGCGGGTCACCGAGCTGCAAGAACTCTTCCTCACGCGCGTCGGGCTCGACATCGGCAAGGTGTG
GGTCGCGGACGACGGCGCCGCGGTGGCGGTCTGGACCACGCCGGAGAGCGTCGAAGCGGGGGCGGTGTTC
GCCGAGATCGGCCCGCGCATGGCCGAGTTGAGCGGTTCCCGGCTGGCCGCGCAGCAACAGATGGAAGGCC
TCCTGGCGCCGCACCGGCCCAAGGAGCCCGCGTGGTTCCTGGCCACCGTCGGCGTCTCGCCCGACCACCA
GGGCAAGGGTCTGGGCAGCGCCGTCGTGCTCCCCGGAGTGGAGGCGGCCGAGCGCGCCGGGGTGCCCGCC
TTCCTGGAGACCTCCGCGCCCCGCAACCTCCCCTTCTACGAGCGGCTCGGCTTCACCGTCACCGCCGACG
TCGAGGTGCCCGAAGGACCGCGCACCTGGTGCATGACCCGCAAGCCCGGTGCCTGACGCCCGCCCCACGA
CCCGCAGCGCCCGACCGAAAGGAGCGCACGACCCCATGCATCGATAAAATAAAAGATTTTATTTAGTCTC
CAGAAAAAGGGGGGAATGAAAGACCCCACCTGTAGGTTTGGCAAGCTAGCTTAAGTAACGCCATTTTGCA
AGGCATGGAAAAATACATAACTGAGAATAGAGAAGTTCAGATCAAGGTCAGGAACAGATGGAACAGCTGA
ATATGGGCCAAACAGGATATCTGTGGTAAGCAGTTCCTGCCCCGGCTCAGGGCCAAGAACAGATGGAACA
GCTGAATATGGGCCAAACAGGATATCTGTGGTAAGCAGTTCCTGCCCCGGCTCAGGGCCAAGAACAGATG
GTCCCCAGATGCGGTCCAGCCCTCAGCAGTTTCTAGAGAACCATCAGATGTTTCCAGGGTGCCCCAAGGA
CCTGAAATGACCCTGTGCCTTATTTGAACTAACCAATCAGTTCGCTTCTCGCTTCTGTTCGCGCGCTTCT
GCTCCCCGAGCTCAATAAAAGAGCCCACAACCCCTCACTCGGGGCGCCAGTCCTCCGATTGACTGAGTCG
CCCGGGTACCCGTGTATCCAATAAACCCTCTTGCAGTTGCATCCGACTTGTGGTCTCGCTGTTCCTTGGG
AGGGTCTCCTCTGAGTGATTGACTACCCGTCAGCGGGGGTCTTTCACATGCAGCATGTATCAAAATTAAT
TTGGTTTTTTTTCTTAAGTATTTACATTAAATGGCCATAGTTGCATTAATGAATCGGCCAACGCGCGGGG
AGAGGCGGTTTGCGTATTGGGCGCTCTTCCGCTTCCTCGCTCACTGACTCGCTGCGCTCGGTCGTTCGGC
TGCGGCGAGCGGTATCAGCTCACTCAAAGGCGGTAATACGGTTATCCACAGAATCAGGGGATAACGCAGG
AAAGAACATGTGAGCAAAAGGCCAGCAAAAGGCCAGGAACCGTAAAAAGGCCGCGTTGCTGGCGTTTTTC
CATAGGCTCCGCCCCCCTGACGAGCATCACAAAAATCGACGCTCAAGTCAGAGGTGGCGAAACCCGACAG
GACTATAAAGATACCAGGCGTTTCCCCCTGGAAGCTCCCTCGTGCGCTCTCCTGTTCCGACCCTGCCGCT
TACCGGATACCTGTCCGCCTTTCTCCCTTCGGGAAGCGTGGCGCTTTCTCATAGCTCACGCTGTAGGTAT
CTCAGTTCGGTGTAGGTCGTTCGCTCCAAGCTGGGCTGTGTGCACGAACCCCCCGTTCAGCCCGACCGCT
GCGCCTTATCCGGTAACTATCGTCTTGAGTCCAACCCGGTAAGACACGACTTATCGCCACTGGCAGCAGC
CACTGGTAACAGGATTAGCAGAGCGAGGTATGTAGGCGGTGCTACAGAGTTCTTGAAGTGGTGGCCTAAC
TACGGCTACACTAGAAGAACAGTATTTGGTATCTGCGCTCTGCTGAAGCCAGTTACCTTCGGAAAAAGAG
TTGGTAGCTCTTGATCCGGCAAACAAACCACCGCTGGTAGCGGTGGTTTTTTTGTTTGCAAGCAGCAGAT
TACGCGCAGAAAAAAAGGATCTCAAGAAGATCCTTTGATCTTTTCTACGGGGTCTGACGCTCAGTGGAAC
GAAAACTCACGTTAAGGGATTTTGGTCATGAGATTATCAAAAAGGATCTTCACCTAGATCCTTTTGCGGC
CGCAAATCAATCTAAAGTATATATGAGTAAACTTGGTCTGACAGTTACCAATGCTTAATCAGTGAGGCAC
CTATCTCAGCGATCTGTCTATTTCGTTCATCCATAGTTGCCTGACTCCCCGTCGTGTAGATAACTACGAT
ACGGGAGGGCTTACCATCTGGCCCCAGTGCTGCAATGATACCGCGAGACCCACGCTCACCGGCTCCAGAT
TTATCAGCAATAAACCAGCCAGCCGGAAGGGCCGAGCGCAGAAGTGGTCCTGCAACTTTATCCGCCTCCA
TCCAGTCTATTAATTGTTGCCGGGAAGCTAGAGTAAGTAGTTCGCCAGTTAATAGTTTGCGCAACGTTGT
TGCCATTGCTACAGGCATCGTGGTGTCACGCTCGTCGTTTGGTATGGCTTCATTCAGCTCCGGTTCCCAA
CGATCAAGGCGAGTTACATGATCCCCCATGTTGTGCAAAAAAGCGGTTAGCTCCTTCGGTCCTCCGATCG
TTGTCAGAAGTAAGTTGGCCGCAGTGTTATCACTCATGGTTATGGCAGCACTGCATAATTCTCTTACTGT
CATGCCATCCGTAAGATGCTTTTCTGTGACTGGTGAGTACTCAACCAAGTCATTCTGAGAATAGTGTATG
CGGCGACCGAGTTGCTCTTGCCCGGCGTCAATACGGGATAATACCGCGCCACATAGCAGAACTTTAAAAG
TGCTCATCATTGGAAAACGTTCTTCGGGGCGAAAACTCTCAAGGATCTTACCGCTGTTGAGATCCAGTTC
GATGTAACCCACTCGTGCACCCAACTGATCTTCAGCATCTTTTACTTTCACCAGCGTTTCTGGGTGAGCA
AAAACAGGAAGGCAAAATGCCGCAAAAAAGGGAATAAGGGCGACACGGAAATGTTGAATACTCATACTCT
TCCTTTTTCAATATTATTGAAGCATTTATCAGGGTTATTGTCTCATGAGCGGATACATATTTGAATGTAT
TTAGAAAAATAAACAAATAGGGGTTCCGCGCACATTTCCCCGAAAAGTGCCAC
Features (pLannotate 1.2.2; 13 found; start..end, strand, type, name):
      8..477     +  LTR            LTR: long terminal repeat from Moloney murine leukemia virus
    601..875     +  misc_feature   MESV Ψ (fragment): packaging signal of murine embryonic stem cell virus
    942..1358    +  CDS            gag (truncated): truncated Moloney murine leukemia virus (MMLV) gag gene lacking the start codon
   1399..2115    +  CDS            EGFP: EGFP is a basic (constitutively fluorescent) green fluorescent protein published in 1996, derived from Aequorea victoria. It is reported to be a rapidly-maturing weak dimer with moderate acid sensitivity.
   2131..4488    +  CDS            CCNF: CCNF_HUMAN - Also known as FBX1, FBXO1. Experimental evidence at protein level: Swiss-Prot protein existence level 1. Substrate recognition component of a SCF (SKP1-CUL1-F-box protein) E3 ubiquitin-protein ligase complex which mediates the ubiquitination and subsequent proteasomal degradation of CP110 during G2 phase, thereby acting as an inhibitor of centrosome reduplication. From Homo sapiens (Human).
   4508..4837    +  promoter       SV40 promoter: SV40 enhancer and early promoter
   4847..5446    +  CDS            PuroR: puromycin N-acetyltransferase; pac from Streptomyces alboniger; confers resistance to puromycin
   5545..5666    +  LTR            3' LTR (ΔU3) (fragment): self-inactivating 3' long terminal repeat (LTR) from Moloney murine leukemia virus
   5667..6136    +  LTR            LTR: long terminal repeat from Moloney murine leukemia virus
   6202..6254    -  CDS            lacI (fragment): lac repressor; lacI; The lac repressor binds to the lac operator to inhibit transcription in E. coli. This inhibition can be relieved by adding lactose or isopropyl-β-D-thiogalactopyranoside (IPTG).
   6437..7025    -  rep_origin     ori: high-copy-number ColE1/pMB1/pBR322/pUC origin of replication
   7185..8045    -  CDS            AmpR: β-lactamase; bla; confers resistance to ampicillin, carbenicillin, and related antibiotics
   8046..8150    -  promoter       AmpR promoter: bla
