[The description below was written by a language model from this plasmid's Addgene catalogue record and pLannotate feature annotations shown in this document.]
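Description:
EGFP-Cyclin F is a pBABE-based Moloney murine leukemia virus retroviral vector, about 8.2 kb, for expressing human cyclin F (CCNF, also called FBXO1) as an N-terminal EGFP fusion in mammalian cells. In bacteria it is maintained as a high-copy plasmid through a ColE1/pUC-type origin and selected with ampicillin via the bla gene and its own promoter. A short lacI fragment in the annotation appears to be a backbone remnant without a functional role.

The proviral region is bounded by MMLV long terminal repeats. Downstream of the 5' LTR lie the Ψ packaging signal and a truncated gag segment lacking its start codon, which together promote efficient encapsidation of the genomic RNA when the plasmid is introduced into a packaging cell line that supplies gag, pol and env in trans. The 5' LTR also serves as the promoter for the payload: an EGFP open reading frame followed closely by the full CCNF coding sequence, consistent with the catalogued N-terminal tag. Cyclin F is the substrate-recognition F-box subunit of an SCF E3 ubiquitin ligase that targets proteins such as CP110 for proteasomal degradation. An internal SV40 enhancer/early promoter drives puromycin N-acetyltransferase, so transduced cells carrying the integrated provirus can be selected with puromycin. The annotation tool labels a short stretch just before the 3' LTR as a ΔU3 fragment, but it abuts an LTR annotated identically to the 5' copy, so the record does not clearly indicate a self-inactivating design.

The construct suits generation of stable cell populations in which cyclin F can be followed by fluorescence, for example to examine its localisation or abundance. The associated publication concerns cyclins and the regulation of DNA mismatch repair.
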