Addgene plasmid #215054: EGFP-Cyclin F
Purpose: Expresses EGFP-Cyclin F in mammalian cells from a retroviral vector.
Depositing lab: Michele Pagano. Depositing organization: NYU Grossman School of Medicine. Publication: CDK-independent role of D-type cyclins in regulating DNA mismatch repair. Rona G, Miwatani-Minter B, Zhang Q, Goldberg HV, Kerzhnerman MA, Howard JB, Simoneschi D, Lane E, Hobbs JW, Sassani E, Wang AA, Keegan S, Laverty DJ, Piett CG, Pongor LS, Xu ML, Andrade J, Thomas A, Sicinski P, Askenazi M, Ueberheide B, Fenyo D, Nagel ZD, Pagano M. Mol Cell. 2024 Feb 29:S1097-2765(24)00129-1. doi: 10.1016/j.molcel.2024.02.010. PubMed 38458201.
Backbone
  Vector backbone: pBABE
  Vector type: Mammalian Expression, Retroviral
  Selectable markers: Puromycin
Growth in bacteria
  Bacterial resistance: Ampicillin, 100 μg/mL
  Growth temperature: 37°C
  Growth strain: NEB Stable
  Copy number: High Copy
Gene/Insert
  Gene/Insert name: CCNF (alt name: FBXO1)
  Species: H. sapiens (human)
  Entrez Gene: CCNF (a.k.a. FBX1, FBXO1, FTDALS5)
  Promoter: LTR
  Tag / fusion protein: EGFP (N terminal on insert)
  Cloning method: Unknown
  Sequencing primers: 5′ pBABE 5'; 3′ pBABE 3'
Terms and licenses: Academic/Nonprofit Terms; Industry Terms: Not Available to Industry
How to cite: EGFP-Cyclin F was a gift from Michele Pagano (Addgene plasmid # 215054 ; http://n2t.net/addgene:215054 ; RRID:Addgene_215054)
